Addgene plasmid #45917: pMRXIP FLAG-DFCP1
Depositing lab: Noboru Mizushima. Depositing organization: The University of Tokyo. Publication: The hairpin-type tail-anchored SNARE syntaxin 17 targets to autophagosomes for fusion with endosomes/lysosomes. Itakura E, Kishi-Itakura C, Mizushima N. Cell. 2012 Dec 7;151(6):1256-69. doi: 10.1016/j.cell.2012.11.001. PubMed 23217709.
Backbone
  Vector backbone: pMRXIP
  Backbone size w/o insert (bp): 5886
  Total vector size (bp): 8217
  Vector type: Retroviral
  Selectable markers: Puromycin
Growth in bacteria
  Bacterial resistance: Ampicillin, 100 μg/mL
  Growth temperature: 37°C
  Growth strain: Stbl3
  Copy number: High Copy
Gene/Insert
  Gene/Insert name: ZFYVE1 zinc finger, FYVE domain containing 1 (alt name: DFCP1)
  Species: M. musculus (mouse)
  Insert size (bp): 2331
  GenBank ID: NM_183154.3
  Entrez Gene: Zfyve1 (a.k.a. DFCP1, G630053K23, TAFF1, ZNFN2A1, mKIAA1589)
  Promoter: CMV
  Tag / fusion protein: FLAG (N terminal on insert)
  Cloning method: Restriction Enzyme; 5′ cloning site BamHI (not destroyed); 3′ cloning site BamHI (not destroyed)
  Sequencing primers: 5′ n/a; 3′ n/a
Terms and licenses: Academic/Nonprofit Terms; Industry Terms: Not Available to Industry
How to cite: pMRXIP FLAG-DFCP1 was a gift from Noboru Mizushima (Addgene plasmid # 45917)
