[The description below was written by a language model from this plasmid's Addgene catalogue record.]
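Description:
pMRXIP FLAG-DFCP1 is a retroviral expression vector built on the pMRXIP backbone (about 5.9 kb without insert, roughly 8.2 kb in total) for delivering an epitope-tagged autophagy marker into mammalian cells. It is propagated in bacteria as a high-copy plasmid under ampicillin selection. The use of a recombination-deficient strain for propagation is typical for retroviral plasmids, whose repeated LTR sequences can be unstable. Transduced mammalian cells are selected with puromycin. No feature table accompanies the record, so the arrangement of the LTRs, the packaging signal and the puromycin cassette, including how that marker is expressed, is not documented here.

The payload is the mouse Zfyve1 coding sequence (about 2.3 kb), which encodes the zinc finger FYVE domain-containing protein 1, better known as DFCP1. It carries a FLAG tag at the N terminus, and the record lists CMV as the promoter. The insert was cloned by restriction digestion using BamHI at both ends, with both sites retained. DFCP1 binds phosphatidylinositol 3-phosphate through its FYVE domains and is widely used as a marker of the omegasome, the ER-associated platform from which autophagosomes emerge. The FLAG tag allows detection by immunofluorescence or immunoblotting, as well as immunoprecipitation.

After packaging into retroviral particles, the construct is suited to making stable, puromycin-resistant cell lines expressing FLAG-DFCP1. The associated publication examines how the SNARE syntaxin 17 is targeted to autophagosomes for fusion with endosomes and lysosomes. This suggests the construct was used to label early autophagic structures, although the record does not state its specific role.
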