>Addgene plasmid #45917 | pMRXIP FLAG-DFCP1 | addgene partial sequence | sequence record 68164 | pMRXIP-fwd 5'-ggtggaccatcctctagact-3'
GACCATGACGGTGATTATAAAGATCATGACATCGATTACAAGGATGACGATGACAAGCTTGCGGCCGCGA
ATTCGATGAGTGCCCAGACTTCCCTAGCAGAGAAGGGCCTAAATCCGGGGCTCATGTGCCAGGAGAGTTA
TGCATGCAGTGGGACTGATGAAGCTATCTTTGAATGTGATGAGTGTTGTAGTTTGCAGTGTCTCCGCTGT
GAGGAGGAACTCCACAGACAGGAGCGCCTTCGAAACCATGAGCGGATAAGACTCAAAGCTGGCCATGTCC
CTTATTGTGACCCCTGCAAGGGCCCCAATGGGCATTCGCCAGGTGTTAGGCAAAGGGCAGCCGTGAGGTG
CCAGACTTGCAAAATCAATCTCTGCCTGGAATGCCAGAAGAGGACTCATTCAGGGGGTAACAAGAGAAGA
CACCCCATTACCGTGTACCTTGTCAGTAAGGTCCAGGAGTCCCTGGAGGGGGAAGAGATGGATGAGGAGA
CCAAGAGGAAGAAGATGACAGAGAGGGTTGTGAGCTTCCTCCTGGTAGACGAAAATGAAGAGATCCAGGT
AACAAATGAAGAGGACTTTATCAGGAAATTGGACTGTAAGCCTGACCAGCATCTCAAGGTGGTTTCCATT
TTTGGAAATACTGGTGATGGAAAGTCTCACACACTCAACCACACTTTCTTCTATGGCCGAGAAGTCTTCA
AAACCTCCCCTGCTCAGGAGTCCTGCACAGTGGGAGTGTGGGCAGCCTATGACCCAGTCCATAAGGTAGC
AGTGATAGACACAGAAGGACTCTTGGGGGCCACCGTGAATCTGAGCCAGAGGACACGGCTGCTGCTGAAG
GTCCTGGCCATCTCAGACTTGGTCATCTATCGAACTCATGCAGACCGGCTGCATAATGACCTCTTCAAAT
TCCTTGGGGATGCCTCGGAAGCTTACCTGAAGCACTTCACCAAGGAGCTCAAGGCCACCACTGCACGATG
TGGCCTGGATGTCCCCTTATCCACCCTGGGCCCTGCA
